Addgene plasmid #157032: pD649-HAsp-IGSF3-Fc(DAPA)-AviTag-6xHis
Purpose: Mammalian expression of cell-surface protein extracellular domain fused to Fc(DAPA)-Avi-6xHis. Protein is secreted from cells.
Depositing lab: Chris Garcia. Depositing organization: Stanford University. Publication: A Human IgSF Cell-Surface Interactome Reveals a Complex Network of Protein-Protein Interactions. Wojtowicz WM, Vielmetter J, Fernandes RA, Siepe DH, Eastman CL, Chisholm GB, Cox S, Klock H, Anderson PW, Rue SM, Miller JJ, Glaser SM, Bragstad ML, Vance J, Lam AW, Lesley SA, Zinn K, Garcia KC. Cell. 2020 Aug 20;182(4):1027-1043.e17. doi: 10.1016/j.cell.2020.07.025. PubMed 32822567.
Backbone
  Vector backbone: pD649
  Backbone size w/o insert (bp): 6106
  Vector type: Mammalian Expression
Growth in bacteria
  Bacterial resistance: Ampicillin, 100 μg/mL
  Growth temperature: 37°C
  Growth strain: DH5alpha
  Copy number: High Copy
Gene/Insert
  Gene/Insert name: IGSF3
  Species: H. sapiens (human)
  Insert size (bp): 3315
  Mutation: Fc region of human IgG contains D265A and P329A mutations (DAPA)
  Entrez Gene: IGSF3 (a.k.a. EWI-3, LCDD, V8)
  Promoter: CMV/SP6
  Tag / fusion protein: Fc(DAPA)-AviTag-6xHis (C terminal on backbone)
  Cloning method: Restriction Enzyme; 5′ cloning site GCGGCCGC (not destroyed); 3′ cloning site GGCGCGCC (not destroyed)
  Sequencing primers: 5′ ATTTAGGTGACACTATAG; 3′ CACGTACCAGTTGAACTTCACC
Resource information
  A portion of this plasmid was derived from a plasmid made by: synthesis by ThermoFisher
Terms and licenses: Academic/Nonprofit Terms; Industry Terms: Not Available to Industry
Depositor comments: Some plasmids in this collection may have an IS4-like element ISVsa5 family transposase upstream of the CMV promoter.
How to cite: pD649-HAsp-IGSF3-Fc(DAPA)-AviTag-6xHis was a gift from Chris Garcia (Addgene plasmid # 157032 ; http://n2t.net/addgene:157032 ; RRID:Addgene_157032)
