[The description below was written by a language model from this plasmid's Addgene catalogue record and pLannotate feature annotations shown in this document.]
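Description:
pD649-HAsp-IGSF3-Fc(DAPA)-AviTag-6xHis is a mammalian expression plasmid built on the pD649 backbone for producing the extracellular domain of human IGSF3 (also known as EWI-3) as a secreted Fc fusion protein. It is maintained in E. coli as a high-copy plasmid through a ColE1/pUC-type origin and is selected with ampicillin via a β-lactamase gene. A separate SV40 early/EM7 promoter cassette carries a puromycin N-acetyltransferase coding sequence followed by an SV40 polyadenylation signal, which could in principle allow puromycin selection in mammalian cells, although the record does not describe that use. Small annotated fragments of KanR, lacZα, ble and the f1 origin appear to be backbone remnants.

The expression unit is driven by the CMV enhancer and immediate-early promoter, followed by a portion of CMV intron A and an SP6 promoter that can support in vitro transcription and serves as a sequencing primer site. The open reading frame begins with a signal peptide: the name indicates an HA signal peptide, while the automated annotation matches this short region only partially to an immunoglobulin heavy chain leader. It continues through the roughly 3.3 kb IGSF3 ectodomain, cloned between retained NotI and AscI sites. The annotation tool labels this segment by its mouse orthologue, but the catalogue entry specifies human. Downstream lies a human IgG1 Fc region carrying the D265A and P329A (DAPA) substitutions, which are generally used to reduce Fc effector binding, then an AviTag for site-specific biotinylation by BirA and a 6xHis tag for metal-affinity purification, which are not separately annotated in the feature table. The unit ends with a bGH polyadenylation signal.

The plasmid belongs to a collection made for mapping extracellular interactions among human immunoglobulin-superfamily cell-surface proteins. The depositor notes that some members of the collection may carry an IS4-like transposase insertion upstream of the CMV promoter. No such element is annotated here.
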