Features (pLannotate 1.2.2; 21 found; start..end, strand, type, name):
    119..143     -  CDS            KanR (fragment): aminoglycoside phosphotransferase; aph(3')-Ia; confers resistance to kanamycin
    254..842     +  rep_origin     ori: high-copy-number ColE1/pMB1/pBR322/pUC origin of replication
   1067..1084    +  terminator     rrnB T2 terminator (fragment): transcription terminator T2 from the E. coli rrnB gene
   1109..1128    -  CDS            lacZα (fragment): LacZα fragment of β-galactosidase; lacZ fragment
   1584..1600    +  protein_bind   lac operator: The lac repressor binds to the lac operator to inhibit transcription in E. coli. This inhibition can be relieved by adding lactose or isopropyl-β-D-thiogalactopyranoside (IPTG). lac repressor encoded by lacI
   1843..2146    +  enhancer       CMV enhancer: human cytomegalovirus immediate early enhancer
   2147..2350    +  promoter       CMV promoter: human cytomegalovirus (CMV) immediate early promoter
   2486..2529    +  intron         CMV intron (fragment): modified intron A from human cytomegalovirus
   2581..2599    +  promoter       SP6 promoter: promoter for bacteriophage SP6 RNA polymerase
   2603..2640    +  CDS            IgH signal sequence (fragment): signal sequence from the mouse immunoglobulin heavy chain variable region
   2743..6063    +  CDS            Igsf3 (fragment): IGSF3_MOUSE - Also known as Kiaa0466. Experimental evidence at protein level: Swiss-Prot protein existence level 1. From Mus musculus (Mouse).
   6079..6756    +  CDS            IGHG1 (fragment): IGHG1_HUMAN - Experimental evidence at protein level: Swiss-Prot protein existence level 1. Constant region of immunoglobulin heavy chains. Immunoglobulins, also known as antibodies, are membrane-bound or secreted glycoproteins produced by B lymphocytes. In the recognition phase of humoral immunity, the membrane-bound immunoglobulins serve as receptors which, upon binding of a specific antigen, trigger the clonal expansion and differentiation of B lymphocytes into immunoglobulins- secreting plasma cells. Secreted immunoglobulins mediate the effector phase of humoral immunity, which results in
   6971..7082    +  polyA_signal   bGH poly(A) signal: bovine growth hormone polyadenylation signal
   7083..7191    +  rep_origin     f1 ori (fragment): f1 bacteriophage origin of replication; arrow indicates direction of (+) strand synthesis
   7205..7534    +  promoter       SV40 promoter: SV40 enhancer and early promoter
   7582..7629    +  promoter       EM7 promoter: synthetic bacterial promoter&nbsp
   7648..8247    +  CDS            PuroR (fragment): puromycin N-acetyltransferase; pac from Streptomyces; confers resistance to puromycin
   8257..8382    +  CDS            ble (fragment): BLE_KLEPN - Experimental evidence at protein level: Swiss-Prot protein existence level 1. Binding protein with a strong affinity to the bleomycin family of antibiotics. Binds to CL990; an antimitotic-antibiotic compound. From Klebsiella pneumoniae.
   8377..8498    +  polyA_signal   SV40 poly(A) signal: SV40 polyadenylation signal
   8551..9411    -  CDS            AmpR: β-lactamase; bla; confers resistance to ampicillin, carbenicillin, and related antibiotics
   9414..89      -  promoter       AmpR promoter (fragment) (across the origin): bla
>Addgene plasmid #157032 | pD649-HAsp-IGSF3-Fc(DAPA)-AviTag-6xHis | addgene full sequence | sequence record 412914 | Addgene NGS Result
TTTCAATATTATTGAAGCATTTATCAGGGTTATTGTCTCATGAGCGGATACATATTTGAATGTATTTAGA
AAAATAAACAAATAGGGGTCAGTGTTACAACCAATTAACCAATTCTGAACATTATCGCGAGCCCATTTAT
ACCTGAATATGGCTCATAACACCCCTTGCTCATGACCAAAATCCCTTAACGTGAGTTACGCGCGCGTCGT
TCCACTGAGCGTCAGACCCCGTAGAAAAGATCAAAGGATCTTCTTGAGATCCTTTTTTTCTGCGCGTAAT
CTGCTGCTTGCAAACAAAAAAACCACCGCTACCAGCGGTGGTTTGTTTGCCGGATCAAGAGCTACCAACT
CTTTTTCCGAAGGTAACTGGCTTCAGCAGAGCGCAGATACCAAATACTGTTCTTCTAGTGTAGCCGTAGT
TAGCCCACCACTTCAAGAACTCTGTAGCACCGCCTACATACCTCGCTCTGCTAATCCTGTTACCAGTGGC
TGCTGCCAGTGGCGATAAGTCGTGTCTTACCGGGTTGGACTCAAGACGATAGTTACCGGATAAGGCGCAG
CGGTCGGGCTGAACGGGGGGTTCGTGCACACAGCCCAGCTTGGAGCGAACGACCTACACCGAACTGAGAT
ACCTACAGCGTGAGCTATGAGAAAGCGCCACGCTTCCCGAAGGGAGAAAGGCGGACAGGTATCCGGTAAG
CGGCAGGGTCGGAACAGGAGAGCGCACGAGGGAGCTTCCAGGGGGAAACGCCTGGTATCTTTATAGTCCT
GTCGGGTTTCGCCACCTCTGACTTGAGCGTCGATTTTTGTGATGCTCGTCAGGGGGGCGGAGCCTATGGA
AAAACGCCAGCAACGCGGCCTTTTTACGGTTCCTGGCCTTTTGCTGGCCTTTTGCTCACATGTTCTTTCC
TGCGTTATCCCCTGATTCTGTGGATAACCGTATTACCGCCTTTGAGTGAGCTGATACCGCTCGCCGCAGC
CGAACGACCGAGCGCAGCGAGTCAGTGAGCGAGGAAGCGGAAGGCGAGAGTAGGGAACTGCCAGGCATCA
AACTAAGCAGAAGGCCCCTGACGGATGGCCTTTTTGCGTTTCTACAAACTCTTTCTGTGTTGTAAAACGA
CGGCCAGTCTTAAGCTCGGGCCCCCTGGGCGGTTCTGATAACGAGTAATCGTTAATCCGCAAATAACGTA
AAAACCCGCTTCGGCGGGTTTTTTTATGGGGGGAGTTTAGGGAAAGAGCATTTGTCAGAATATTTAAGGG
CGCCTGTCACTTTGCTTGATATATGAGAATTATTTAACCTTATAAATGAGAAAAAAGCAACGCACTTTAA
ATAAGATACGTTGCTTTTTCGATTGATGAACACCTATAATTAAACTATTCATCTATTATTTATGATTTTT
TGTATATACAATATTTCTAGTTTGTTAAAGAGAATTAAGAAAATAAATCTCGAAAATAATAAAGGGAAAA
TCAGTTTTTGATATCAAAATTATACATGTCAACGATAATACAAAATATAATACAAACTATAAGATGTTAT
CAGTATTTATTATCATTTAGAATAAATTTTGTGTCGCCCTTAATTGTGAGCGGATAACAATTACGAGCTT
CATGCACAGTGGCGTTGACTCAATATTGGCCATTAGCCATATTATTCATTGGTTATATAGCATAAATCAA
TATTGGCTATTGGCCATTGCATACGTTGTATCTATATCATAATATGTACATTTATATTGGCTCATGTCCA
ATATGACCGCCATGTTGGCATTGATTATTGACTAGTTATTAATAGTAATCAATTACGGGGTCATTAGTTC
ATAGCCCATATATGGAGTTCCGCGTTACATAACTTACGGTAAATGGCCCGCCTGGCTGACCGCCCAACGA
CCCCCGCCCATTGACGTCAATAATGACGTATGTTCCCATAGTAACGCCAATAGGGACTTTCCATTGACGT
CAATGGGTGGAGTATTTACGGTAAACTGCCCACTTGGCAGTACATCAAGTGTATCATATGCCAAGTACGC
CCCCTATTGACGTCAATGACGGTAAATGGCCCGCCTGGCATTATGCCCAGTACATGACCTTATGGGACTT
TCCTACTTGGCAGTACATCTACGTATTAGTCATCGCTATTACCATGGTGATGCGGTTTTGGCAGTACATC
AATGGGCGTGGATAGCGGTTTGACTCACGGGGATTTCCAAGTCTCCACCCCATTGACGTCAATGGGAGTT
TGTTTTGGCACCAAAATCAACGGGACTTTCCAAAATGTCGTAACAACTCCGCCCCATTGACGCAAATGGG
CGGTAGGCGTGTACGGTGGGAGGTCTATATAAGCAGAGCTCGTTTAGTGAACCGTCAGATCGCCTGGAGA
CGCCATCCACGCTGTTTTGACCTCCATAGAAGACACCGGGACCGATCCAGCCTCCGCGGCCGGGAACGGT
GCATTGGAACGCGGATTCCCCGTGCCAAGAGTGACGTAAGTACCGCCTATAGAGTCTATAGGCCCACCCC
CTTGGCTTCGTTAGAACGCGGCTACAATTAATACATAACCTTATGTATCATACACATACGATTTAGGTGA
CACTATAGAATAACATCCACTTTGCCTTTCTCTCCACAGGTGTCCACTCCCAGGTCCAACTGCACCTCGG
TTCTATCGAAAACGCGCCTGCTAGCGCCACCATGAAGACCATCATTGCCCTGAGCTACATCTTCTGCCTG
GTGTTCGCTGCGGCCGCCCAAAGACAAGTGACAGTGCAAGAGGGCCCACTGTACAGAACAGAGGGCAGCC
ACATCACCATCTGGTGCAACGTGTCCGGCTATCAGGGCCCCAGCGAGCAGAATTTCCAGTGGTCCATCTA
CCTGCCTAGCAGCCCCGAACGGGAAGTGCAGATCGTGTCTACAATGGACAGCAGCTTCCCCTACGCCATC
TACACCCAGAGAGTCAGAGGCGGCAAGATCTTCATCGAGAGAGTGCAGGGCAACAGCACCCTGCTGCACA
TCACAGATCTGCAGGCCAGAGATGCCGGCGAGTACGAGTGTCACACCCCTAGCACCGACAAGCAGTACTT
CGGCAGCTACAGCGCCAAGATGAACCTGGTGGTCATCCCCGATAGCCTGCAGACCACAGCCATGCCTCAG
ACACTGCACAGAGTGGAACAGGACCCTCTGGAACTGACATGCGAGGTGGCCAGCGAGACAATCCAGCACT
CTCATCTGTCTGTGGCCTGGCTGAGACAGAAAGTGGGCGAGAAGCCCGTGGAAGTGATCAGCCTGAGCCG
GGACTTTATGCTGCACAGCAGCAGCGAGTACGCCCAGAGACAGAGTCTGGGAGAAGTGCGGCTGGACAAG
CTGGGCAGAACCACCTTCCGGCTGACCATCTTCCATCTGCAACCCAGCGATCAGGGCGAGTTCTACTGTG
AAGCCGCCGAGTGGATTCAGGACCCCGATGGATCTTGGTACGCCATGACCAGAAAGCGGAGCGAAGGCGC
CGTGGTCAATGTGCAGCCTACCGACAAAGAATTCACCGTGCGCCTGGAAACCGAGAAGAGACTGCACACC
GTGGGCGAGCCTGTGGAATTCAGATGCATCCTGGAAGCCCAGAACGTGCCCGACAGATACTTTGCCGTGT
CCTGGGCCTTCAACAGCAGCCTGATTGCCACAATGGGCCCCAATGCTGTGCCCGTGCTGAATAGCGAGTT
TGCCCACAGAGAGGCCAGAGGCCAGCTGAAGGTGGCCAAAGAAAGCGACAGCGTGTTCGTGCTGAAGATC
TACCACCTGAGACAAGAGGACAGCGGCAAGTACAACTGCAGAGTGACCGAGCGGGAAAAGACCGTGACCG
GCGAGTTCATCGACAAAGAGAGCAAGCGGCCCAAGAACATCCCCATCATCGTGCTGCCTCTGAAGTCCAG
CATCTCTGTGGAAGTGGCCAGCAACGCCAGCGTGATCCTCGAAGGCGAGGACCTGAGATTCAGCTGTTCT
GTGCGGACAGCCGGCAGACCTCAGGGCAGATTTTCTGTGATCTGGCAGCTGGTGGACCGGCAGAACAGAC
GGTCCAACATCATGTGGCTGGACAGAGATGGCACCGTGCAGCCAGGCAGCAGCTACTGGGAGAGAAGCTC
TTTTGGCGGCGTCCAGATGGAACAAGTGCAGCCCAATAGCTTCAGCCTGGGCATCTTCAACTCCCGGAAA
GAGGACGAGGGCCAGTACGAATGCCACGTGACAGAGTGGGTCCGAGCCGTTGATGGCGAGTGGCAGATTG
TGGGAGAGAGAAGGGCCAGCACACCCATCTCTATCACAGCCCTGGAAATGGGCTTCGCCGTGACCGCCAT
TAGCAGAACACCTGGCGTGACCTACAGCGACAGCTTCGACCTGCAGTGCATCATCAAGCCTCACTACCCT
GCCTGGGTGCCAGTGTCCGTGACTTGGAGATTTCAGCCTGTGGGCACCGTGGAATTTCACGACCTGGTCA
CCTTCACAAGAGATGGCGGAGTGCAGTGGGGCGACAGAAGCAGCAGCTTTAGAACCAGAACCGCCATCGA
GAAGGCCGAGAGCAGCAACAATGTGCGGCTGAGCATCAGCAGAGCCAGCGATACAGAGGCCGGAAAGTAC
CAGTGTGTGGCCGAGCTGTGGCGGAAGAACTACAACAACACCTGGACCAGACTGGCCGAGCGGACCAGCA
ATCTGCTGGAAATCAGAGTGCTGCAGCCCGTGACCAAGCTCCAGGTGTCCAAGAGCAAGAGAACCCTGAC
ACTGGTGGAAAACAAGCCCATCCAGCTGAACTGCAGCGTGAAGTCCCAGACCAGCCAGAACAGCCATTTC
GCCGTGCTTTGGTACGTGCACAAGCCCTCTGATGCCGACGGCAAGCTGATCCTGAAAACCACACACAACA
GCGCCTTTGAGTACGGCACCTACGCCGAGGAAGAAGGCCTTAGAGCCAGACTGCAGTTCGAGCGGCATGT
GTCTGGCGGCCTGTTTTCTCTGACTGTGCAGCGGGCCGAAGTGTCCGATAGCGGCAGCTATTACTGCCAC
GTGGAAGAATGGCTGCTGAGCCCCAACTACGCCTGGTATAAGCTGGCCGAAGAGGTGTCCGGACGGACCG
AAGTGACTGTGAAACAGCCCGACAGCAGACTGAGGCTGTCTCAGGCTCAGGGCAATCTGAGCGTGCTGGA
AACAAGACAGGTGCAGCTGGAATGCGTGGTGCTGAACAGAACCAGCATCACCAGCCAGCTGATGGTTGAG
TGGTTCGTGTGGAAGCCTAATCACCCCGAGAGGGAAACCGTGGCCAGACTGAGTAGAGATGCCACCTTCC
ACTATGGCGAGCAGGCCGCTAAGAACAACCTGAAGGGCAGACTGCACCTGGAATCACCCTCTCCAGGCGT
GTACCGGCTGTTCATCCAGAATGTGGCCGTGCAGGACTCTGGCACCTACAGCTGTCATGTCGAAGAGTGG
CTGCCTTCTCCTTCCGGCATGTGGTACAAGAGAGCCGAGGATACCGCCGGACAGACAGCCCTGACAGTGA
TGAGGCCTGATGCCAGCCTGCAGGTTGACACCGTGGTGCCTAATGCCACCGTGTCTGAGAAAGCCGCCTT
CCAGCTCGACTGCTCCATCGTGTCCAGAAGCTCCCAGGACAGCAGATTCGCCGTGGCCTGGTACAGCCTG
AGAACAAAAGCCGGCGGAAAGCGGTCTAGCCCTGGCCTGGAAGAACAAGAGGAAGAGAGGGAAGAAGAAG
AAGAAGAGGACGACGACGACGATGACGACCCCACAGAAAGAACAGCCCTGCTGAGCGTGGGACCCGATGC
TGTGTTTGGACCTGAGGGCTCTCCTTGGGAGGGGAGACTGAGATTCCAGAGACTGAGCCCCGTGCTGTAC
AGACTGACAGTGCTGCAAGCCTCTCCTCAGGATACCGGCAACTACTCCTGTCACGTCGAGGAATGGCTCC
CAAGTCCTCAGAAAGAGTGGTACAGGCTGACCGAAGAAGAGAGCGCCCCTATCGGCATTCGGGTGCTCGA
TACAAGCCCCACACTGCAGAGCATTATCTGCAGCAACGACGCTGGCGCGCCGGGCGGCGACAAGACCCAC
ACCTGCCCCCCCTGCCCAGCTCCAGAACTGCTGGGAGGGCCTTCCGTGTTCCTGTTCCCCCCCAAGCCCA
AGGACACCCTGATGATCAGCAGGACCCCCGAGGTGACCTGCGTGGTGGTGGCCGTGTCCCACGAGGACCC
AGAGGTGAAGTTCAACTGGTACGTGGACGGCGTGGAGGTGCACAACGCCAAGACCAAGCCCAGAGAGGAG
CAGTACAACAGCACCTACAGGGTGGTGTCCGTGCTGACCGTGCTGCACCAGGACTGGCTGAACGGCAAAG
AATACAAGTGCAAAGTCTCCAACAAGGCCCTGGCTGCCCCAATCGAAAAGACAATCAGCAAGGCCAAGGG
CCAGCCACGGGAGCCCCAGGTGTACACCCTGCCCCCCAGCCGGGAGGAGATGACCAAGAACCAGGTGTCC
CTGACCTGTCTGGTGAAGGGCTTCTACCCCAGCGATATCGCCGTGGAGTGGGAGAGCAACGGCCAGCCCG
AGAACAACTACAAGACCACCCCCCCAGTGCTGGACAGCGACGGCAGCTTCTTCCTGTACAGCAAGCTGAC
CGTGGACAAGTCCAGGTGGCAGCAGGGCAACGTGTTCAGCTGCAGCGTGATGCACGAGGCCCTGCACAAC
CACTACACCCAGAAGTCCCTGAGCCTGAGCCCCGGCGGCAGCGGTCTTAATGATATTTTCGAGGCTCAGA
AGATTGAGTGGCATGAACACCACCACCATCACCACTAAGGCCGGCCTGTAGTCACTGGCACAACGCGTTA
CCCGGTAAGCCAATCGGGTATACACGGTCGTCATACTGCAGACAGGGTTCTTCTACTTTGCAAGATAGTC
TTGAGTAGTAAAATAAATAGATAGAGAAAATCAGCCTCGACTGTGCCTTCTAGTTGCCAGCCATCTGTTG
TTTGCCCCTCCCCCGTGCCTTCCTTGACCCTGGAAGGTGCCACTCCCACTGTCCTTTCCTAATAAAATGA
GGAAATTGCATCACAACACTCAACCCTATCTCGGTCTATTCTTTTGATTTATAAGGGATTTTGCCGATTT
CGGCCTATTGGTTAAAAAATGAGCTGATTTAACAAAAATTTAACGCGAATTAATTCTGTGGAATGTGTGT
CAGTTAGGGTGTGGAAAGTCCCCAGGCTCCCCAGCAGGCAGAAGTATGCAAAGCATGCATCTCAATTAGT
CAGCAACCAGGTGTGGAAAGTCCCCAGGCTCCCCAGCAGGCAGAAGTATGCAAAGCATGCATCTCAATTA
GTCAGCAACCATAGTCCCGCCCCTAACTCCGCCCATCCCGCCCCTAACTCCGCCCAGTTCCGCCCATTCT
CCGCCCCATGGCTGACTAATTTTTTTTATTTATGCAGAGGCCGAGGCCGCCTCTGCCTCTGAGCTATTCC
AGAAGTAGTGAGGAGGCTTTTTTGGAGGCCTAGGCTTTTGCAAAAAGCTCCCGGGAGCTTGTATATCCAT
TTTCGGATCTGATCAGCACGTGTTGACAATTAATCATCGGCATAGTATATCGGCATAGTATAATACGACA
AGGTGAGGAACTAAACCATGACCGAGTACAAGCCCACGGTGCGCCTCGCCACCCGCGACGACGTCCCCAG
GGCCGTACGCACCCTCGCCGCCGCGTTCGCCGACTACCCCGCCACGCGCCACACCGTCGATCCGGACCGC
CACATCGAGCGGGTCACCGAGCTGCAAGAACTCTTCCTCACGCGCGTCGGGCTCGACATCGGCAAGGTGT
GGGTCGCGGACGACGGCGCCGCGGTGGCGGTCTGGACCACGCCGGAGAGCGTCGAAGCGGGGGCGGTGTT
CGCCGAGATCGGCCCGCGCATGGCCGAGTTGAGCGGTTCCCGGCTGGCCGCGCAGCAACAGATGGAAGGC
CTCCTGGCGCCGCACCGGCCCAAGGAGCCCGCGTGGTTCCTGGCCACCGTCGGCGTCTCGCCCGACCACC
AGGGCAAGGGTCTGGGCAGCGCCGTCGTGCTCCCCGGAGTGGAGGCGGCCGAGCGCGCCGGGGTGCCCGC
CTTCCTGGAGACATCCGCGCCCCGCAACCTCCCCTTCTACGAGCGGCTCGGCTTCACCGTCACCGCCGAC
GTCGAGGTGCCCGAAGGACCGCGCACCTGGTGCATGACCCGCAAGCCCGGTGCCTGACACGTGCTACGAG
ATTTCGATTCCACCGCCGCCTTCTATGAAAGGTTGGGCTTCGGAATCGTTTTCCGGGACGCCGGCTGGAT
GATCCTCCAGCGCGGGGATCTCATGCTGGAGTTCTTCGCCCACCCCAACTTGTTTATTGCAGCTTATAAT
GGTTACAAATAAAGCAATAGCATCACAAATTTCACAAATAAAGCATTTTTTTCACTGCATTCTAGTTGTG
GTTTGTCCAAACTCATCAATGTATCTTATCATGTCTGTATACCGTCGACCTCTAGCTAGAGCTTGGCGTA
ATCATGGTCATTACCAATGCTTAATCAGTGAGGCACCTATCTCAGCGATCTGTCTATTTCGTTCATCCAT
AGTTGCCTGACTCCCCGTCGTGTAGATAACTACGATACGGGAGGGCTTACCATCTGGCCCCAGCGCTGCG
ATGATACCGCGAGAACCACGCTCACCGGCTCCGGATTTATCAGCAATAAACCAGCCAGCCGGAAGGGCCG
AGCGCAGAAGTGGTCCTGCAACTTTATCCGCCTCCATCCAGTCTATTAATTGTTGCCGGGAAGCTAGAGT
AAGTAGTTCGCCAGTTAATAGTTTGCGCAACGTTGTTGCCATCGCTACAGGCATCGTGGTGTCACGCTCG
TCGTTTGGTATGGCTTCATTCAGCTCCGGTTCCCAACGATCAAGGCGAGTTACATGATCCCCCATGTTGT
GCAAAAAAGCGGTTAGCTCCTTCGGTCCTCCGATCGTTGTCAGAAGTAAGTTGGCCGCAGTGTTATCACT
CATGGTTATGGCAGCACTGCATAATTCTCTTACTGTCATGCCATCCGTAAGATGCTTTTCTGTGACTGGT
GAGTACTCAACCAAGTCATTCTGAGAATAGTGTATGCGGCGACCGAGTTGCTCTTGCCCGGCGTCAATAC
GGGATAATACCGCGCCACATAGCAGAACTTTAAAAGTGCTCATCATTGGAAAACGTTCTTCGGGGCGAAA
ACTCTCAAGGATCTTACCGCTGTTGAGATCCAGTTCGATGTAACCCACTCGTGCACCCAACTGATCTTCA
GCATCTTTTACTTTCACCAGCGTTTCTGGGTGAGCAAAAACAGGAAGGCAAAATGCCGCAAAAAAGGGAA
TAAGGGCGACACGGAAATGTTGAATACTCATATTCTTCCTT
