>Addgene plasmid #157032 | pD649-HAsp-IGSF3-Fc(DAPA)-AviTag-6xHis | depositor partial sequence | sequence record 303174 | insert (extracellular domain)
CAAAGACAAGTGACAGTGCAAGAGGGCCCACTGTACAGAACAGAGGGCAGCCACATCACCATCTGGTGCA
ACGTGTCCGGCTATCAGGGCCCCAGCGAGCAGAATTTCCAGTGGTCCATCTACCTGCCTAGCAGCCCCGA
ACGGGAAGTGCAGATCGTGTCTACAATGGACAGCAGCTTCCCCTACGCCATCTACACCCAGAGAGTCAGA
GGCGGCAAGATCTTCATCGAGAGAGTGCAGGGCAACAGCACCCTGCTGCACATCACAGATCTGCAGGCCA
GAGATGCCGGCGAGTACGAGTGTCACACCCCTAGCACCGACAAGCAGTACTTCGGCAGCTACAGCGCCAA
GATGAACCTGGTGGTCATCCCCGATAGCCTGCAGACCACAGCCATGCCTCAGACACTGCACAGAGTGGAA
CAGGACCCTCTGGAACTGACATGCGAGGTGGCCAGCGAGACAATCCAGCACTCTCATCTGTCTGTGGCCT
GGCTGAGACAGAAAGTGGGCGAGAAGCCCGTGGAAGTGATCAGCCTGAGCCGGGACTTTATGCTGCACAG
CAGCAGCGAGTACGCCCAGAGACAGAGTCTGGGAGAAGTGCGGCTGGACAAGCTGGGCAGAACCACCTTC
CGGCTGACCATCTTCCATCTGCAACCCAGCGATCAGGGCGAGTTCTACTGTGAAGCCGCCGAGTGGATTC
AGGACCCCGATGGATCTTGGTACGCCATGACCAGAAAGCGGAGCGAAGGCGCCGTGGTCAATGTGCAGCC
TACCGACAAAGAATTCACCGTGCGCCTGGAAACCGAGAAGAGACTGCACACCGTGGGCGAGCCTGTGGAA
TTCAGATGCATCCTGGAAGCCCAGAACGTGCCCGACAGATACTTTGCCGTGTCCTGGGCCTTCAACAGCA
GCCTGATTGCCACAATGGGCCCCAATGCTGTGCCCGTGCTGAATAGCGAGTTTGCCCACAGAGAGGCCAG
AGGCCAGCTGAAGGTGGCCAAAGAAAGCGACAGCGTGTTCGTGCTGAAGATCTACCACCTGAGACAAGAG
GACAGCGGCAAGTACAACTGCAGAGTGACCGAGCGGGAAAAGACCGTGACCGGCGAGTTCATCGACAAAG
AGAGCAAGCGGCCCAAGAACATCCCCATCATCGTGCTGCCTCTGAAGTCCAGCATCTCTGTGGAAGTGGC
CAGCAACGCCAGCGTGATCCTCGAAGGCGAGGACCTGAGATTCAGCTGTTCTGTGCGGACAGCCGGCAGA
CCTCAGGGCAGATTTTCTGTGATCTGGCAGCTGGTGGACCGGCAGAACAGACGGTCCAACATCATGTGGC
TGGACAGAGATGGCACCGTGCAGCCAGGCAGCAGCTACTGGGAGAGAAGCTCTTTTGGCGGCGTCCAGAT
GGAACAAGTGCAGCCCAATAGCTTCAGCCTGGGCATCTTCAACTCCCGGAAAGAGGACGAGGGCCAGTAC
GAATGCCACGTGACAGAGTGGGTCCGAGCCGTTGATGGCGAGTGGCAGATTGTGGGAGAGAGAAGGGCCA
GCACACCCATCTCTATCACAGCCCTGGAAATGGGCTTCGCCGTGACCGCCATTAGCAGAACACCTGGCGT
GACCTACAGCGACAGCTTCGACCTGCAGTGCATCATCAAGCCTCACTACCCTGCCTGGGTGCCAGTGTCC
GTGACTTGGAGATTTCAGCCTGTGGGCACCGTGGAATTTCACGACCTGGTCACCTTCACAAGAGATGGCG
GAGTGCAGTGGGGCGACAGAAGCAGCAGCTTTAGAACCAGAACCGCCATCGAGAAGGCCGAGAGCAGCAA
CAATGTGCGGCTGAGCATCAGCAGAGCCAGCGATACAGAGGCCGGAAAGTACCAGTGTGTGGCCGAGCTG
TGGCGGAAGAACTACAACAACACCTGGACCAGACTGGCCGAGCGGACCAGCAATCTGCTGGAAATCAGAG
TGCTGCAGCCCGTGACCAAGCTCCAGGTGTCCAAGAGCAAGAGAACCCTGACACTGGTGGAAAACAAGCC
CATCCAGCTGAACTGCAGCGTGAAGTCCCAGACCAGCCAGAACAGCCATTTCGCCGTGCTTTGGTACGTG
CACAAGCCCTCTGATGCCGACGGCAAGCTGATCCTGAAAACCACACACAACAGCGCCTTTGAGTACGGCA
CCTACGCCGAGGAAGAAGGCCTTAGAGCCAGACTGCAGTTCGAGCGGCATGTGTCTGGCGGCCTGTTTTC
TCTGACTGTGCAGCGGGCCGAAGTGTCCGATAGCGGCAGCTATTACTGCCACGTGGAAGAATGGCTGCTG
AGCCCCAACTACGCCTGGTATAAGCTGGCCGAAGAGGTGTCCGGACGGACCGAAGTGACTGTGAAACAGC
CCGACAGCAGACTGAGGCTGTCTCAGGCTCAGGGCAATCTGAGCGTGCTGGAAACAAGACAGGTGCAGCT
GGAATGCGTGGTGCTGAACAGAACCAGCATCACCAGCCAGCTGATGGTTGAGTGGTTCGTGTGGAAGCCT
AATCACCCCGAGAGGGAAACCGTGGCCAGACTGAGTAGAGATGCCACCTTCCACTATGGCGAGCAGGCCG
CTAAGAACAACCTGAAGGGCAGACTGCACCTGGAATCACCCTCTCCAGGCGTGTACCGGCTGTTCATCCA
GAATGTGGCCGTGCAGGACTCTGGCACCTACAGCTGTCATGTCGAAGAGTGGCTGCCTTCTCCTTCCGGC
ATGTGGTACAAGAGAGCCGAGGATACCGCCGGACAGACAGCCCTGACAGTGATGAGGCCTGATGCCAGCC
TGCAGGTTGACACCGTGGTGCCTAATGCCACCGTGTCTGAGAAAGCCGCCTTCCAGCTCGACTGCTCCAT
CGTGTCCAGAAGCTCCCAGGACAGCAGATTCGCCGTGGCCTGGTACAGCCTGAGAACAAAAGCCGGCGGA
AAGCGGTCTAGCCCTGGCCTGGAAGAACAAGAGGAAGAGAGGGAAGAAGAAGAAGAAGAGGACGACGACG
ACGATGACGACCCCACAGAAAGAACAGCCCTGCTGAGCGTGGGACCCGATGCTGTGTTTGGACCTGAGGG
CTCTCCTTGGGAGGGGAGACTGAGATTCCAGAGACTGAGCCCCGTGCTGTACAGACTGACAGTGCTGCAA
GCCTCTCCTCAGGATACCGGCAACTACTCCTGTCACGTCGAGGAATGGCTCCCAAGTCCTCAGAAAGAGT
GGTACAGGCTGACCGAAGAAGAGAGCGCCCCTATCGGCATTCGGGTGCTCGATACAAGCCCCACACTGCA
GAGCATTATCTGCAGCAACGACGCT
